Addgene plasmid #108690: FJZ 659
Purpose: in vitro mRNA transcription
Depositing lab: Jon Lorsch. Depositing organization: National Institute of Child Health and Human Development (NICHD). Publication: Yeast eIF4A enhances recruitment of mRNAs regardless of their structural complexity. Yourik P, Aitken CE, Zhou F, Gupta N, Hinnebusch AG, Lorsch JR. Elife. 2017 Nov 30;6. doi: 10.7554/eLife.31476. PubMed 29192585.
Backbone
  Vector backbone: pBluescript II KS (+)
  Backbone manufacturer: Stratagene
  Backbone size w/o insert (bp): 2960
  Vector type: Bacterial Expression
Growth in bacteria
  Bacterial resistance: Ampicillin, 100 μg/mL
  Growth temperature: 37°C
  Growth strain: DH5alpha
  Copy number: High Copy
Gene/Insert
  Gene/Insert name: RPL41A (alt name: RPL47A)
  Species: S. cerevisiae (budding yeast)
  GenBank ID: NM_001180244
  Entrez Gene: RPL41A (a.k.a. YDL184C, RPL47A)
  Promoter: T7
  Cloning method: Restriction Enzyme; 5′ cloning site unknown (unknown if destroyed); 3′ cloning site unknown (unknown if destroyed)
  Sequencing primers: 5′ M13
Terms and licenses: Academic/Nonprofit Terms; Industry Terms: Not Available to Industry
Depositor comments: For In vitro transcription, the plasmid was cut with SalI or SalI-HF for the transcription to run off.
How to cite: FJZ 659 was a gift from Jon Lorsch (Addgene plasmid # 108690 ; http://n2t.net/addgene:108690 ; RRID:Addgene_108690)
