[The description below was written by a language model from this plasmid's Addgene catalogue record and pLannotate feature annotations shown in this document.]
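Description:
FJZ 659 is a small (about 3.2 kb) bacterial plasmid built on the pBluescript II KS (+) phagemid backbone. It serves as a template for in vitro transcription of the budding yeast RPL41A mRNA. It is propagated in E. coli at high copy number from a ColE1/pUC-type origin and selected with ampicillin through the β-lactamase gene and its native promoter. The backbone also carries an f1 bacteriophage origin, which allows single-stranded DNA production with helper phage. Remnants of the pBluescript lacZα screening cassette are present (lac promoter, operator, CAP site and a lacZα fragment), and the cassette is interrupted by the insert.

The payload is the Saccharomyces cerevisiae RPL41A gene (also called RPL47A or YDL184C), which encodes a very short large-subunit ribosomal protein. Its coding sequence occupies only about 75 nucleotides. It sits downstream of a T7 promoter in the sense orientation. Unannotated sequence lies on both sides of the open reading frame, before the remaining multiple cloning site fragment and the opposing T3 promoter. These flanks may correspond to the untranslated regions of the mRNA, but the record does not say so, and the cloning sites used are also unrecorded. According to the depositor, the plasmid is linearized with SalI so that T7 RNA polymerase runs off the template and produces a transcript with a defined 3′ end. The record gives the purpose as in vitro mRNA transcription. The associated study examined how yeast eIF4A promotes recruitment of mRNAs of differing structural complexity, which suggests the transcript served as a model mRNA in translation initiation assays.
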