Features (pLannotate 1.2.2; 13 found; start..end, strand, type, name):
     30..458     -  rep_origin     f1 ori (sequence partly withheld): f1 bacteriophage origin of replication; arrow indicates direction of (+) strand synthesis
    463..620     -  CDS            lacZα (fragment): LacZα fragment of β-galactosidase; lacZ fragment
    623..641     +  promoter       T7 promoter: promoter for bacteriophage T7 RNA polymerase
    723..797     +  CDS            RPL41A: RL41A_YEAST - Also known as RPL47A, YL41A. Experimental evidence at protein level: Swiss-Prot protein existence level 1. Component of the ribosome, a large ribonucleoprotein complex responsible for the synthesis of proteins in the cell. The small ribosomal subunit (SSU) binds messenger RNAs (mRNAs) and translates the encoded message by selecting cognate aminoacyl-transfer RNA (tRNA) molecules. The large subunit (LSU) contains the ribosomal catalytic site termed the peptidyl transferase center (PTC), which catalyzes the formation of peptide bonds, thereby polymerizing the amino acids delivered
   1011..1037    +  misc_feature   MCS (fragment): pBluescript multiple cloning site
   1049..1067    -  promoter       T3 promoter: promoter for bacteriophage T3 RNA polymerase
   1112..1128    -  protein_bind   lac operator: The lac repressor binds to the lac operator to inhibit transcription in E. coli. This inhibition can be relieved by adding lactose or isopropyl-β-D-thiogalactopyranoside (IPTG). lac repressor encoded by lacI
   1136..1166    -  promoter       lac promoter: promoter for the E. coli lac operon
   1181..1202    -  protein_bind   CAP binding site: CAP binding activates transcription in the presence of cAMP. E. coli catabolite activator protein
   1215..1307    -  CDS            lacI (fragment): lac repressor; lacI; The lac repressor binds to the lac operator to inhibit transcription in E. coli. This inhibition can be relieved by adding lactose or isopropyl-β-D-thiogalactopyranoside (IPTG).
   1490..2078    -  rep_origin     ori: high-copy-number ColE1/pMB1/pBR322/pUC origin of replication
   2249..3109    -  CDS            AmpR: β-lactamase; bla; confers resistance to ampicillin, carbenicillin, and related antibiotics
   3110..3214    -  promoter       AmpR promoter: bla
>Addgene plasmid #108690 | FJZ 659 | addgene full sequence | sequence record 211527 | Addgene NGS result
CTAAATTGTAAGCGTTAATATTTTGTTAAAATTCGCGTTAAATTTTTGTTAAATCAGCTCATTTTTTAAC
CAATAGGCCGAAATCGGCAAAATCCCTTATAAATCAAAAGAATAGACCGAGATAGGGT
[37 nt withheld, positions 129-165]
AAAGAACGTGGACTCCAACGTCAAAGG
[49 nt withheld, positions 193-241]
T
[91 nt withheld, positions 243-333]
G
[124 nt withheld, positions 335-458]
CCCATTCGCCATTCAGGCTGCGCAACTGTTGGGAAGGGCGATCGGTGCGGGCCTCTTCGCTATTACGCCA
GCTGGCGAAAGGGGGATGTGCTGCAAGGCGATTAAGTTGGGTAACGCCAGGGTTTTCCCAGTCACGACGT
TGTAAAACGACGGCCAGTGAATTGTAATACGACTCACTATAGGAAACAACAACAACAACAACAACAACAA
CAACAACAACAACAAGAATTGCCATCTTGGCAATTCCAACAACAACAACAAAAAATGAGAGCCAAGTGGA
GAAAGAAGAGAACTAGAAGACTTAAGAGAAAGAGACGGAAGGTGAGAGCCAGATCCAAATAAGCGGATTA
TGAGTAAATAACTCTAATTTTGTTTTAAATTCTTTCAAGAGTATCGTAATGTCATTGATGAATTAACATG
TTAGTTTCTATTCTACCTCATAATGGATCTAAATTGCATACTAATCTCACGGTGGGGTGTAAACCATTGC
CTACTATTTATATAGTGCTTTATATATGTCTCACATAGTTTAATCAATTGTCCGTTTTTTTGGTCGACCT
CGAGGGGGGGCCCGGTACCAGCTTTTGTTCCCTTTAGTGAGGGTTAATTTCGAGCTTGGCGTAATCATGG
TCATAGCTGTTTCCTGTGTGAAATTGTTATCCGCTCACAATTCCACACAACATACGAGCCGGAAGCATAA
AGTGTAAAGCCTGGGGTGCCTAATGAGTGAGCTAACTCACATTAATTGCGTTGCGCTCACTGCCCGCTTT
CCAGTCGGGAAACCTGTCGTGCCAGCTGCATTAATGAATCGGCCAACGCGCGGGGAGAGGCGGTTTGCGT
ATTGGGCGCTCTTCCGCTTCCTCGCTCACTGACTCGCTGCGCTCGGTCGTTCGGCTGCGGCGAGCGGTAT
CAGCTCACTCAAAGGCGGTAATACGGTTATCCACAGAATCAGGGGATAACGCAGGAAAGAACATGTGAGC
AAAAGGCCAGCAAAAGGCCAGGAACCGTAAAAAGGCCGCGTTGCTGGCGTTTTTCCATAGGCTCCGCCCC
CCTGACGAGCATCACAAAAATCGACGCTCAAGTCAGAGGTGGCGAAACCCGACAGGACTATAAAGATACC
AGGCGTTTCCCCCTGGAAGCTCCCTCGTGCGCTCTCCTGTTCCGACCCTGCCGCTTACCGGATACCTGTC
CGCCTTTCTCCCTTCGGGAAGCGTGGCGCTTTCTCATAGCTCACGCTGTAGGTATCTCAGTTCGGTGTAG
GTCGTTCGCTCCAAGCTGGGCTGTGTGCACGAACCCCCCGTTCAGCCCGACCGCTGCGCCTTATCCGGTA
ACTATCGTCTTGAGTCCAACCCGGTAAGACACGACTTATCGCCACTGGCAGCAGCCACTGGTAACAGGAT
TAGCAGAGCGAGGTATGTAGGCGGTGCTACAGAGTTCTTGAAGTGGTGGCCTAACTACGGCTACACTAGA
AGAACAGTATTTGGTATCTGCGCTCTGCTGAAGCCAGTTACCTTCGGAAAAAGAGTTGGTAGCTCTTGAT
CCGGCAAACAAACCACCGCTGGTAGCGGTGGTTTTTTTGTTTGCAAGCAGCAGATTACGCGCAGAAAAAA
AGGATCTCAAGAAGATCCTTTGATCTTTTCTACGGGGTCTGACGCTCAGTGGAACGAAAACTCACGTTAA
GGGATTTTGGTCATGAGATTATCAAAAAGGATCTTCACCTAGATCCTTTTAAATTAAAAATGAAGTTTTA
AATCAATCTAAAGTATATATGAGTAAACTTGGTCTGACAGTTACCAATGCTTAATCAGTGAGGCACCTAT
CTCAGCGATCTGTCTATTTCGTTCATCCATAGTTGCCTGACTCCCCGTCGTGTAGATAACTACGATACGG
GAGGGCTTACCATCTGGCCCCAGTGCTGCAATGATACCGCGAGACCCACGCTCACCGGCTCCAGATTTAT
CAGCAATAAACCAGCCAGCCGGAAGGGCCGAGCGCAGAAGTGGTCCTGCAACTTTATCCGCCTCCATCCA
GTCTATTAATTGTTGCCGGGAAGCTAGAGTAAGTAGTTCGCCAGTTAATAGTTTGCGCAACGTTGTTGCC
ATTGCTACAGGCATCGTGGTGTCACGCTCGTCGTTTGGTATGGCTTCATTCAGCTCCGGTTCCCAACGAT
CAAGGCGAGTTACATGATCCCCCATGTTGTGCAAAAAAGCGGTTAGCTCCTTCGGTCCTCCGATCGTTGT
CAGAAGTAAGTTGGCCGCAGTGTTATCACTCATGGTTATGGCAGCACTGCATAATTCTCTTACTGTCATG
CCATCCGTAAGATGCTTTTCTGTGACTGGTGAGTACTCAACCAAGTCATTCTGAGAATAGTGTATGCGGC
GACCGAGTTGCTCTTGCCCGGCGTCAATACGGGATAATACCGCGCCACATAGCAGAACTTTAAAAGTGCT
CATCATTGGAAAACGTTCTTCGGGGCGAAAACTCTCAAGGATCTTACCGCTGTTGAGATCCAGTTCGATG
TAACCCACTCGTGCACCCAACTGATCTTCAGCATCTTTTACTTTCACCAGCGTTTCTGGGTGAGCAAAAA
CAGGAAGGCAAAATGCCGCAAAAAAGGGAATAAGGGCGACACGGAAATGTTGAATACTCATACTCTTCCT
TTTTCAATATTATTGAAGCATTTATCAGGGTTATTGTCTCATGAGCGGATACATATTTGAATGTATTTAG
AAAAATAAACAAATAGGGGTTCCGCGCACATTTCCCCGAAAAGTGCCAC
