>Addgene plasmid #108690 | FJZ 659 | depositor partial sequence | sequence record 204947 | Resulting RNA sequence (5'-3') made by T7 RNA Polymerase run-off transcription
GGAAACAACAACAACAACAACAACAACAACAACAACAACAACAAGAAUUGCCAUCUUGGCAAUUCCAACA
ACAACAACAAAAAAUGAGAGCCAAGUGGAGAAAGAAGAGAACUAGAAGACUUAAGAGAAAGAGACGGAAG
GUGAGAGCCAGAUCCAAAUAAGCGGAUUAUGAGUAAAUAACUCUAAUUUUGUUUUAAAUUCUUUCAAGAG
UAUCGUAAUGUCAUUGAUGAAUUAACAUGUUAGUUUCUAUUCUACCUCAUAAUGGAUCUAAAUUGCAUAC
UAAUCUCACGGUGGGGUGUAAACCAUUGCCUACUAUUUAUAUAGUGCUUUAUAUAUGUCUCACAUAGUUU
AAUCAAUUGUCCGUUUUUUUGG
